Addgene plasmid #43413: II-TAAG
Depositing lab: Chad Cowan & Kiran Musunuru. Depositing organization: Harvard University. Publication: A TALEN Genome-Editing System for Generating Human Stem Cell-Based Disease Models. Ding Q, Lee YK, Schaefer EA, Peters DT, Veres A, Kim K, Kuperwasser N, Motola DL, Meissner TB, Hendriks WT, Trevisan M, Gupta RM, Moisan A, Banks E, Friesen M, Schinzel RT, Xia F, Tang A, Xia Y, Figueroa E, Wann A, Ahfeldt T, Daheron L, Zhang F, Rubin LL, Peng LF, Chung RT, Musunuru K, Cowan CA. Cell Stem Cell. 2012 Dec 12. pii: S1934-5909(12)00645-5. doi: 10.1016/j.stem.2012.11.011. PubMed 23246482.
Backbone
  Vector backbone: pCRII-TOPO
  Backbone manufacturer: Invitrogen
  Backbone size w/o insert (bp): 3973
  Vector type: Bacterial Cloning
Growth in bacteria
  Bacterial resistance: Ampicillin and Kanamycin, 100 & 50 μg/mL
  Growth temperature: 37°C
  Growth strain: Top10
  Copy number: High Copy
Gene/Insert
  Gene/Insert name: II-TAAG
  Species: Synthetic
  Insert size (bp): 426
  Cloning method: TOPO Cloning
  Sequencing primers: 5′ T7; 3′ M13-rev
Terms and licenses: Academic/Nonprofit Terms; Industry Terms: Not Available to Industry
How to cite: II-TAAG was a gift from Chad Cowan & Kiran Musunuru (Addgene plasmid # 43413 ; http://n2t.net/addgene:43413 ; RRID:Addgene_43413)
