[The description below was written by a language model from this plasmid's Addgene catalogue record.]
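Description:
II-TAAG is a bacterial cloning plasmid built on the commercial pCRII-TOPO backbone (about 4 kb without insert), into which a 426 bp synthetic insert was placed by TOPO cloning. It is a high-copy plasmid propagated in E. coli and carries both ampicillin and kanamycin resistance, as is standard for this backbone, so either or both antibiotics can be used for selection. The insert is flanked by the vector's T7 and M13 reverse priming sites, which are the recorded sequencing primers. No feature table is provided, so the internal organisation of the insert cannot be described in detail.

The record gives no functional description of the insert beyond its name and synthetic origin. However, the plasmid was deposited in connection with a TALEN genome-editing system for generating human stem cell-based disease models, and the name is consistent with a library component for modular TALE array assembly. "TAAG" would plausibly denote a pre-assembled block of four TALE repeat units recognising that four-nucleotide DNA sequence, and "II" its position in the array. The insert size roughly matches four repeats of about 100 bp each. This reading is an inference from the name, size and publication context rather than something stated in the record. The plasmid contains no recorded eukaryotic promoter, tag or reporter. It appears to serve purely as a storage and source vector from which the synthetic fragment is taken for assembly into a full-length TALEN expression construct, not as an expression vector itself.
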