>Addgene plasmid #43413 | II-TAAG | depositor partial sequence | sequence record 58678 | II-TAAG sequence 426 bps
CGTCTCGCTTAACCCCAGAGCAGGTCGTGGCCATTGCCTCGAATGGAGGGGGCAAACAGGCGTTGGAAAC
CGTACAACGATTGCTGCCGGTGCTGTGCCAAGCGCACGGACTCACCCCAGAGCAGGTCGTGGCAATCGCC
TCCAACATTGGCGGGAAACAGGCACTCGAGACTGTCCAGCGCCTGCTTCCCGTGCTGTGCCAAGCGCACG
GCCTCACCCCAGAGCAGGTCGTGGCAATCGCCTCCAACATTGGCGGGAAACAGGCACTCGAGACTGTCCA
GCGCCTGCTTCCCGTGCTGTGCCAAGCGCACGGATTAACCCCAGAGCAGGTCGTGGCAATCGCGAGCAAT
AACGGCGGAAAACAGGCTTTGGAAACGGTGCAGAGGCTCCTTCCAGTGCTGTGCCAAGCGCACGGGCTCA
GAGACG
