>Addgene plasmid #43413 | II-TAAG | addgene partial sequence | sequence record 60900 | M13-F20 5'-TGTAAAACGACGGCCAGT-3'
CTATAGGGCGAATTGGGCCCTCTAGATGCATGCTCGAGCGGCCGCCAGTGTGATGGATATCTGCAGAATT
CGCCCTTAGTATCTTTCCTGTGCCCACGTCTCTGAGCCCGTGCGCTTGGCACAGCACTGGAAGGAGCCTC
TGCACCGTTTCCAAAGCCTGTTTTCCGCCGTTATTGCTCGCGATTGCCACGACCTGCTCTGGGGTTAATC
CGTGCGCTTGGCACAGCACGGGAAGCAGGCGCTGGACAGTCTCGAGTGCCTGTTTCCCGCCAATGTTGGA
GGCGATTGCCACGACCTGCTCTGGGGTGAGGCCGTGCGCTTGGCACAGCACGGGAAGCAGGCGCTGGACA
GTCTCGAGTGCCTGTTTCCCGCCAATGTTGGAGGCGATTGCCACGACCTGCTCTGGGGTGAGTCCGTGCG
CTTGGCACAGCACCGGCAGCAATCGTTGTACGGTTTCCAACGCCTGTTTGCCCCCTCCATTCGAGGCAAT
GGCCACGACCTGCTCTGGGGTTAAGCGAGACGCGCTAGGACGGCATCTATATAAGGGCGAATTCCAGCAC
ACTGGCGGCCGTTACTAGTGGATCCGAGCTCGGTACCAAGCTTGGCGTAATCATGGTCATAGCTGTTTCC
TGTGTGAAATTGTTATCCGCTCACAATTCCACACAACATACGAGCCGGAAGCATAAAGTGTAAAGCCTGG
GGTGCCTAATGAGTGAGCTAACTCACATTAATTGCGTTGCGCTCACTGCCCGCTTTCCAGTCGGGAAACC
TGTCGTGCCAGCTGCATTAATGAATCGGCCAACGCGCGGGGAGAGGCGGTTTGCGTATTGGGCGCTCTTC
CGCTTCCTCGCTCACTGACTCGCTGCGCTCGGTCGTTCGGCTGCGGCGAGCGGTATCAGCTCACTCAAAG
GCGGTAATACGGTTATCCACAGAATCAGGGGATAACGCAGGAAAGAACATGTGAGCAAAAGGCCAGCAAA
AGGC
